Addgene plasmid #67460: pDEST47-ARL3
Purpose: Mammalian expression of hArl3 with stop codon (native expression)
Depositing lab: Richard Kahn. Depositing organization: Emory University. Publication: Tool box: Plasmids for the expression or knockdown of human ARF Family GTPases (ARF/ARL/SAR) and their co-expression in bacteria with N-myristoyltransferases. Kerr SC, Kahn RA. Cell Logist. 2015 Sep 21;5(3):e1090523. doi: 10.1080/21592799.2015.1090523. eCollection 2015 Jul-Sep. PubMed 27057421.
Backbone
  Vector backbone: pcDNA-DEST47
  Backbone manufacturer: Life Technologies
  Vector type: Mammalian Expression
  Selectable markers: Neomycin (select with G418)
Growth in bacteria
  Bacterial resistance: Ampicillin, 100 μg/mL
  Growth temperature: 37°C
  Growth strain: DH5alpha
  Copy number: High Copy
Gene/Insert
  Gene/Insert name: ARL3 (alt name: pRK8s-D47)
  Species: H. sapiens (human)
  Entrez Gene: ARL3 (a.k.a. ARFL3, JBTS35, RP83)
  Promoter: CMV
  Cloning method: Gateway Cloning
  Sequencing primers: 5′ CMV-F; 3′ GFP-R
Terms and licenses: Academic/Nonprofit Terms; Industry Terms: Not Available to Industry
Depositor comments: Note that the insert contains its native stop codon and does not produce a fusion protein with GFP.
How to cite: pDEST47-ARL3 was a gift from Richard Kahn (Addgene plasmid # 67460 ; http://n2t.net/addgene:67460 ; RRID:Addgene_67460)
