[The description below was written by a language model from this plasmid's Addgene catalogue record.]
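Description:
pDEST47-ARL3 is a mammalian expression plasmid built on the commercial Gateway destination vector pcDNA-DEST47, into which the open reading frame of human ARL3 (ADP-ribosylation factor-like GTPase 3, a member of the ARF family of small regulatory GTPases) was introduced by Gateway recombination. It is propagated in E. coli as a high-copy plasmid under ampicillin selection. A neomycin resistance marker allows G418 selection of transfected mammalian cells, so the plasmid can be used for stable lines as well as transient expression. No feature table accompanies the record, so details such as the origin of replication, polyadenylation signals and attachment sites are not documented here.

Transcription of the insert is driven by the CMV promoter, a strong constitutive promoter in most mammalian cell types. The pcDNA-DEST47 backbone is designed to place a GFP coding sequence downstream of the recombined insert so that a C-terminal fusion is made. In this construct, however, ARL3 retains its native stop codon, so translation terminates before GFP and the cells produce untagged, native-sequence ARL3. This matters for small GTPases, where terminal tags can perturb localization, nucleotide handling or effector binding.

The plasmid belongs to a toolbox of constructs for expressing or knocking down human ARF, ARL and SAR family GTPases. It is intended for overexpression of unmodified ARL3 in mammalian cells, for example in functional or localization studies where a tag is undesirable.
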