>Addgene plasmid #67460 | pDEST47-ARL3 | addgene partial sequence | sequence record 118174 | GFPfusionREV 5'-CTCCACTGACAGAAAATTTG-3'
ACAAGAATTGGGACAACTCCAGTGAAAAGTTCTTCTCCTTTGCTAGCCATTCTAGATCGAACCACTTTGT
ACAAGAAAGCTGGGTCCTATTATTTCTTCTTTGCATTGACATTTTTGCAGACCCAGTTCATGCCATCCTG
AACGCCCTCTCCTGTGAGAGCTGAGCAAGACTGGATCTGCCAGACTCGGTCGCGGATGGTATGCAGGTTC
AGTCCTTCTGCAATTTCAGAGGCAGGGGCTGCTGTGAGCAAATCCTGCTTATTAGCAAAGATGAGCACTG
GCACACAACTTAGTTTTTCTTCCTCCAGTAATTCCGCTAGTTCCTGACCCGTCTCTTCAAATCTTTTTCT
GTCTGCACTGTCGATTACATATATAAGAATATCGGTATTTTCAAAATAATTCTTCCAGTATGGTCTGATT
TTCCTCTGTCCACCAATGTCCCATACATTCAGTTTAAAACCTTGTGATTGTACACTTTTGATGTTGAAAC
CCTGTGTAGGTGTGATGTGGCTGATGTCTTCAGATGCAAGCTGCTTCAGAAGAGTGGTCTTGCCAGCATT
ATCCAAGCCCAGGAGAAGTATTCTCACCTCCTGGTCTGGTGCACTTTTCAACTTGCGCAAAATTGAGAGC
AAGCCCATGGTTCTATCTCCTTCTAAGCCTGCTTTTTTGTACAAACTTGTTTGATCAAGCTTAACTAGCC
AGCTTGGGTCTCCCTATAGTGAGTCGTATTAATTTCGATAAGCCAGTAAGCAGTGGGTTCTCTAGTTAGC
CAGAGAGCTCTGCTTATATAGACCTCCCACCGTACACGCCTACCGCCCATTTGCGTCAATGGGGCGGAGT
TGTTACGACATTTTGGAAAGTCCCGTTGATTTTGGTGCCAAAACAAACTCCCATTGACGTCAATGGGGTG
GAGACTTGGAAATCCCGTGAGTCAAACCGCTATCCACGCCCATTGATGTACTGCCAAACCGCATCACCAT
GGTAATAGCGATGACTA
